Addgene plasmid #236083: pAG Lenti CMV Empty Puro
Purpose: (Empty Backbone) Empty lentiviral backbone
Depositing lab: Melina Fan. Depositing organization: Addgene.
Backbone
  Vector backbone: pAG Lenti
  Backbone manufacturer: Addgene
  Backbone size (bp): 7119
  Vector type: Lentiviral
  Promoter: CMV
  Selectable markers: Puromycin
Growth in bacteria
  Bacterial resistance: Ampicillin, 100 μg/mL
  Growth temperature: 30°C
  Growth strain: NEB Stable
  Copy number: High Copy
Gene/Insert
  Cloning method: Restriction Enzyme
Terms and licenses: Academic/Nonprofit Terms; Industry Terms
Depositor comments: Addgene has verified cloning into the BstBI and BamHI sites. See control plasmid Addgene #236084.
How to cite: pAG Lenti CMV Empty Puro was a gift from Melina Fan (Addgene plasmid # 236083 ; http://n2t.net/addgene:236083 ; RRID:Addgene_236083)
