[The description below was written by a language model from this plasmid's Addgene catalogue record and pLannotate feature annotations shown in this document.]
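Description:
pAG Lenti CMV Empty Puro is an empty third-generation-style, self-inactivating HIV-1 lentiviral transfer backbone of about 7.1 kb, intended to receive a gene of interest for delivery into mammalian cells. In bacteria it is maintained through a high-copy ColE1/pUC-type origin and selected with ampicillin via the β-lactamase gene. The feature table also picks up short remnants of cloning-vector sequence (lacZα, lacI, rop and bom fragments, the lac promoter/operator, and T3 and T7 promoters), which are backbone leftovers rather than functional payload.

The viral portion begins with an RSV enhancer/promoter fused to a truncated 5' LTR, an arrangement that drives genomic RNA production in packaging cells without requiring Tat. It is followed by the Ψ packaging signal with an adjoining gag fragment, the Rev response element for Rev-dependent nuclear export, and the cPPT/CTS, which aids nuclear import of the reverse-transcribed genome. Downstream sits a CMV immediate-early promoter, then the cloning region, where the record notes that insertion between the BstBI and BamHI sites has been verified. A puromycin N-acetyltransferase coding sequence follows for selection of transduced cells. No separate promoter, IRES or 2A element for this marker is annotated, so the record does not state how it is expressed. A WPRE enhances transcript stability and expression, and the ΔU3 3' LTR inactivates the viral promoter after integration. An SV40 poly(A) signal and SV40 origin lie outside the LTRs. The construct is used for restriction cloning of inserts for CMV-driven expression and stable, puromycin-selected cell line generation, or as an empty-vector control. A companion control plasmid is also mentioned.
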