Features (pLannotate 1.2.2; 29 found; start..end, strand, type, name):
     72..171     -  misc_feature   bom (fragment): basis of mobility region from pBR322
    273..308     -  CDS            rop (fragment): Rop protein, which maintains plasmids at low copy number; rop
    403..507     +  promoter       AmpR promoter: bla
    508..1368    +  CDS            AmpR: β-lactamase; bla; confers resistance to ampicillin, carbenicillin, and related antibiotics
   1539..2127    +  rep_origin     ori: high-copy-number ColE1/pMB1/pBR322/pUC origin of replication
   2310..2402    +  CDS            lacI (fragment): lac repressor; lacI; The lac repressor binds to the lac operator to inhibit transcription in E. coli. This inhibition can be relieved by adding lactose or isopropyl-β-D-thiogalactopyranoside (IPTG).
   2415..2436    +  protein_bind   CAP binding site: CAP binding activates transcription in the presence of cAMP. E. coli catabolite activator protein
   2451..2481    +  promoter       lac promoter: promoter for the E. coli lac operon
   2489..2505    +  protein_bind   lac operator: The lac repressor binds to the lac operator to inhibit transcription in E. coli. This inhibition can be relieved by adding lactose or isopropyl-β-D-thiogalactopyranoside (IPTG). lac repressor encoded by lacI
   2542..2559    -  misc_feature   MCS (fragment): pUC18/19 multiple cloning site
   2580..2598    +  promoter       T3 promoter: promoter for bacteriophage T3 RNA polymerase
   2626..2852    +  promoter       RSV promoter: Rous sarcoma virus enhancer/promoter
   2853..3033    +  LTR            5' LTR (truncated): truncated 5' long terminal repeat (LTR) from HIV-1
   3080..3205    +  misc_feature   HIV-1 Ψ: packaging signal of human immunodeficiency virus type 1
   3189..3552    +  CDS            HIV-1 gag (fragment): gag protein from human immunodeficiency virus 1; gag
   3698..3931    +  misc_feature   RRE: The Rev response element (RRE) of HIV-1 allows for Rev-dependent mRNA export from the nucleus to the cytoplasm.
   4308..4408    +  CDS            Rev (fragment): human immunodeficiency virus 1 (HIV-1) Rev protein; rev; enhances nuclear export of unspliced and incompletely spliced viral mRNAs
   4458..4575    +  misc_feature   cPPT/CTS: central polypurine tract and central termination sequence of HIV-1
   4624..4642    +  CDS            small t antigen (fragment): SV40 (simian virus 40) small t antigen
   4676..4879    +  promoter       CMV promoter: human cytomegalovirus (CMV) immediate early promoter
   4887..4906    +  promoter       TRE3GV promoter (fragment): 3rd-generation Tet-responsive promoter that can be activated by binding of Tet-On® 3G, optimized for retroviral and lentiviral vectors
   5059..5658    +  CDS            PuroR (fragment): puromycin N-acetyltransferase; pac from Streptomyces; confers resistance to puromycin
   5680..6268    +  misc_feature   WPRE: woodchuck hepatitis virus posttranscriptional regulatory element
   6284..6346    +  CDS            nef (fragment): NEF_HV1Z2 - Experimental evidence at protein level: Swiss-Prot protein existence level 1. Extracellular Nef protein targets CD4(+) T-lymphocytes for apoptosis by interacting with CXCR4 surface receptors. From Human immunodeficiency virus type 1 group M subtype D (isolate Z2/CDC-Z34) (HIV-1).
   6348..6581    +  LTR            3' LTR (ΔU3): self-inactivating 3' long terminal repeat (LTR) from HIV-1
   6659..6780    +  polyA_signal   SV40 poly(A) signal: SV40 polyadenylation signal
   6826..6961    +  rep_origin     SV40 ori: SV40 origin of replication
   6982..7000    -  promoter       T7 promoter: promoter for bacteriophage T7 RNA polymerase
   7028..66      +  CDS            lacZα (fragment) (across the origin): LacZα fragment of β-galactosidase; lacZ fragment
>Addgene plasmid #236083 | pAG Lenti CMV Empty Puro | addgene full sequence | sequence record 467823 | Addgene NGS Result
TGGCGTAATAGCGAAGAGGCCCGCACCGATCGCCCTTCCCAACAGTTGCGCAGCCTGAATGGCGAATGGC
GCCTGATGCGGTATTTTCTCCTTACGCATCTGTGCGGTATTTCACACCGCATATGGTGCACTCTCAGTAC
AATCTGCTCTGATGCCGCATAGTTAAGCCAGCCCCGACACCCGCCAACACCCGCTGACGCGCCCTGACGG
GCTTGTCTGCTCCCGGCATCCGCTTACAGACAAGCTGTGACCGTCTCCGGGAGCTGCATGTGTCAGAGGT
TTTCACCGTCATCACCGAAACGCGCGAGACGAAAGGGCCTCGTGATACGCCTATTTTTATAGGTTAATGT
CATGATAATAATGGTTTCTTAGACGTCAGGTGGCACTTTTCGGGGAAATGTGCGCGGAACCCCTATTTGT
TTATTTTTCTAAATACATTCAAATATGTATCCGCTCATGAGACAATAACCCTGATAAATGCTTCAATAAT
ATTGAAAAAGGAAGAGTATGAGTATTCAACATTTCCGTGTCGCCCTTATTCCCTTTTTTGCGGCATTTTG
CCTTCCTGTTTTTGCTCACCCAGAAACGCTGGTGAAAGTAAAAGATGCTGAAGATCAGTTGGGTGCACGA
GTGGGTTACATCGAACTGGATCTCAACAGCGGTAAGATCCTTGAGAGTTTTCGCCCCGAAGAACGTTTTC
CAATGATGAGCACTTTTAAAGTTCTGCTATGTGGCGCGGTATTATCCCGTATTGACGCCGGGCAAGAGCA
ACTCGGTCGCCGCATACACTATTCTCAGAATGACTTGGTTGAGTACTCACCAGTCACAGAAAAGCATCTT
ACGGATGGCATGACAGTAAGAGAATTATGCAGTGCTGCCATAACCATGAGTGATAACACTGCGGCCAACT
TACTTCTGACAACGATCGGAGGACCGAAGGAGCTAACCGCTTTTTTGCACAACATGGGGGATCATGTAAC
TCGCCTTGATCGTTGGGAACCGGAGCTGAATGAAGCCATACCAAACGACGAGCGTGACACCACGATGCCT
GTAGCAATGGCAACAACGTTGCGCAAACTATTAACTGGCGAACTACTTACTCTAGCTTCCCGGCAACAAT
TAATAGACTGGATGGAGGCGGATAAAGTTGCAGGACCACTTCTGCGCTCGGCCCTTCCGGCTGGCTGGTT
TATTGCTGATAAATCTGGAGCCGGTGAGCGTGGGTCTCGCGGTATCATTGCAGCACTGGGGCCAGATGGT
AAGCCCTCCCGTATCGTAGTTATCTACACGACGGGGAGTCAGGCAACTATGGATGAACGAAATAGACAGA
TCGCTGAGATAGGTGCCTCACTGATTAAGCATTGGTAACTGTCAGACCAAGTTTACTCATATATACTTTA
GATTGATTTAAAACTTCATTTTTAATTTAAAAGGATCTAGGTGAAGATCCTTTTTGATAATCTCATGACC
AAAATCCCTTAACGTGAGTTTTCGTTCCACTGAGCGTCAGACCCCGTAGAAAAGATCAAAGGATCTTCTT
GAGATCCTTTTTTTCTGCGCGTAATCTGCTGCTTGCAAACAAAAAAACCACCGCTACCAGCGGTGGTTTG
TTTGCCGGATCAAGAGCTACCAACTCTTTTTCCGAAGGTAACTGGCTTCAGCAGAGCGCAGATACCAAAT
ACTGTTCTTCTAGTGTAGCCGTAGTTAGGCCACCACTTCAAGAACTCTGTAGCACCGCCTACATACCTCG
CTCTGCTAATCCTGTTACCAGTGGCTGCTGCCAGTGGCGATAAGTCGTGTCTTACCGGGTTGGACTCAAG
ACGATAGTTACCGGATAAGGCGCAGCGGTCGGGCTGAACGGGGGGTTCGTGCACACAGCCCAGCTTGGAG
CGAACGACCTACACCGAACTGAGATACCTACAGCGTGAGCTATGAGAAAGCGCCACGCTTCCCGAAGGGA
GAAAGGCGGACAGGTATCCGGTAAGCGGCAGGGTCGGAACAGGAGAGCGCACGAGGGAGCTTCCAGGGGG
AAACGCCTGGTATCTTTATAGTCCTGTCGGGTTTCGCCACCTCTGACTTGAGCGTCGATTTTTGTGATGC
TCGTCAGGGGGGCGGAGCCTATGGAAAAACGCCAGCAACGCGGCCTTTTTACGGTTCCTGGCCTTTTGCT
GGCCTTTTGCTCACATGTTCTTTCCTGCGTTATCCCCTGATTCTGTGGATAACCGTATTACCGCCTTTGA
GTGAGCTGATACCGCTCGCCGCAGCCGAACGACCGAGCGCAGCGAGTCAGTGAGCGAGGAAGCGGAAGAG
CGCCCAATACGCAAACCGCCTCTCCCCGCGCGTTGGCCGATTCATTAATGCAGCTGGCACGACAGGTTTC
CCGACTGGAAAGCGGGCAGTGAGCGCAACGCAATTAATGTGAGTTAGCTCACTCATTAGGCACCCCAGGC
TTTACACTTTATGCTTCCGGCTCGTATGTTGTGTGGAATTGTGAGCGGATAACAATTTCACACAGGAAAC
AGCTATGACCATGATTACGCCAAGCTTGCATGCCTGCAGCATGATTACGCCAAGCGCGCAATTAACCCTC
ACTAAAGGGAACAAAAGCTGGAGCTGCAAGCTTAATGTAGTCTTATGCAATACTCTTGTAGTCTTGCAAC
ATGGTAACGATGAGTTAGCAACATGCCTTACAAGGAGAGAAAAAGCACCGTGCATGCCGATTGGTGGAAG
TAAGGTGGTACGATCGTGCCTTATTAGGAAGGCAACAGACGGGTCTGACATGGATTGGACGAACCACTGA
ATTGCCGCATTGCAGAGATATTGTATTTAAGTGCCTAGCTCGATACATAAACGGGTCTCTCTGGTTAGAC
CAGATCTGAGCCTGGGAGCTCTCTGGCTAACTAGGGAACCCACTGCTTAAGCCTCAATAAAGCTTGCCTT
GAGTGCTTCAAGTAGTGTGTGCCCGTCTGTTGTGTGACTCTGGTAACTAGAGATCCCTCAGACCCTTTTA
GTCAGTGTGGAAAATCTCTAGCAGTGGCGCCCGAACAGGGACTTGAAAGCGAAAGGGAAACCAGAGGAGC
TCTCTCGACGCAGGACTCGGCTTGCTGAAGCGCGCACGGCAAGAGGCGAGGGGCGGCGACTGGTGAGTAC
GCCAAAAATTTTGACTAGCGGAGGCTAGAAGGAGAGAGATGGGTGCGAGAGCGTCAGTATTAAGCGGGGG
AGAATTAGATCGCGATGGGAAAAAATTCGGTTAAGGCCAGGGGGAAAGAAAAAATATAAATTAAAACATA
TAGTATGGGCAAGCAGGGAGCTAGAACGATTCGCAGTTAATCCTGGCCTGTTAGAAACATCAGAAGGCTG
TAGACAAATACTGGGACAGCTACAACCATCCCTTCAGACAGGATCAGAAGAACTTAGATCATTATATAAT
ACAGTAGCAACCCTCTATTGTGTGCATCAAAGGATAGAGATAAAAGACACCAAGGAAGCTTTAGACAAGA
TAGAGGAAGAGCAAAACAAAAGTAAGACCACCGCACAGCAAGCGGCCGCTGATCTTCAGACCTGGAGGAG
GAGATATGAGGGACAATTGGAGAAGTGAATTATATAAATATAAAGTAGTAAAAATTGAACCATTAGGAGT
AGCACCCACCAAGGCAAAGAGAAGAGTGGTGCAGAGAGAAAAAAGAGCAGTGGGAATAGGAGCTTTGTTC
CTTGGGTTCTTGGGAGCAGCAGGAAGCACTATGGGCGCAGCGTCAATGACGCTGACGGTACAGGCCAGAC
AATTATTGTCTGGTATAGTGCAGCAGCAGAACAATTTGCTGAGGGCTATTGAGGCGCAACAGCATCTGTT
GCAACTCACAGTCTGGGGCATCAAGCAGCTCCAGGCAAGAATCCTGGCTGTGGAAAGATACCTAAAGGAT
CAACAGCTCCTGGGGATTTGGGGTTGCTCTGGAAAACTCATTTGCACCACTGCTGTGCCTTGGAATGCTA
GTTGGAGTAATAAATCTCTGGAACAGATTTGGAATCACACGACCTGGATGGAGTGGGACAGAGAAATTAA
CAATTACACAAGCTTAATACACTCCTTAATTGAAGAATCGCAAAACCAGCAAGAAAAGAATGAACAAGAA
TTATTGGAATTAGATAAATGGGCAAGTTTGTGGAATTGGTTTAACATAACAAATTGGCTGTGGTATATAA
AATTATTCATAATGATAGTAGGAGGCTTGGTAGGTTTAAGAATAGTTTTTGCTGTACTTTCTATAGTGAA
TAGAGTTAGGCAGGGATATTCACCATTATCGTTTCAGACCCACCTCCCAACCCCGAGGGGACCCGACAGG
CCCGAAGGAATAGAAGAAGAAGGTGGAGAGAGAGACAGAGACAGATCCATTCGATTAGTGAACGGATCGG
CACTGCGTGCGCCAATTCTGCAGACAAATGGCAGTATTCATCCACAATTTTAAAAGAAAAGGGGGGATTG
GGGGGTACAGTGCAGGGGAAAGAATAGTAGACATAATAGCAACAGACATACAAACTAAAGAATTACAAAA
ACAAATTACAAAAATTCAAAATTTTCGGGTTTATTACAGGGACAGCAGAGATCCAGTTTGGTTAATTAGC
TAGCTAGGTCTTGAAAGGAGTGGGAATTGGCTCCGGTGCCCGTCAGTTTAATTAAGTGATGCGGTTTTGG
CAGTACATCAATGGGCGTGGATAGCGGTTTGACTCACGGGGATTTCCAAGTCTCCACCCCATTGACGTCA
ATGGGAGTTTGTTTTGGCACCAAAATCAACGGGACTTTCCAAAATGTCGTAACAACTCCGCCCCATTGAC
GCAAATGGGCGGTAGGCGTGTACGGTGGGAGGTCTATATAAGCAGAGCTTCTAGAGGTTTAGTGAACCGT
CAGATCCGCTAGCGCTACCGGTCGCCACCATGTTCGAAGGCGCGCCGCGATCGCGGGCCCGATATCTGAT
CACTCGAGGGCCGGCCATGCATGGATCCGGCGCAACAAACTTCTCTCTGCTGAAACAAGCCGGAGATGTC
GAAGAGAATCCTGGACCGATGACCGAGTACAAGCCCACGGTGCGCCTCGCCACCCGCGACGACGTCCCCA
GGGCCGTACGCACCCTCGCCGCCGCGTTCGCCGACTACCCCGCCACGCGCCACACCGTCGATCCGGACCG
CCACATCGAGCGGGTCACCGAGCTGCAAGAACTCTTCCTCACGCGCGTCGGGCTCGACATCGGCAAGGTG
TGGGTCGCGGACGACGGCGCAGCGGTGGCGGTCTGGACCACGCCGGAGAGCGTCGAAGCGGGGGCGGTGT
TCGCCGAGATCGGCCCGCGCATGGCCGAGTTGAGCGGTTCCCGGCTGGCCGCGCAGCAACAGATGGAAGG
CCTCCTGGCACCGCACCGGCCCAAGGAGCCCGCGTGGTTCCTGGCCACCGTCGGCGTCTCGCCCGACCAC
CAGGGCAAGGGTCTGGGCAGCGCCGTCGTGCTCCCCGGAGTGGAGGCGGCCGAGCGCGCCGGGGTGCCCG
CCTTCCTGGAGACCTCCGCGCCCCGCAACCTCCCCTTCTACGAGCGGCTCGGCTTCACCGTCACCGCCGA
CGTCGAGGTGCCCGAAGGACCGCGCACCTGGTGCATGACCCGCAAGCCCGGTGCCTGAACGCGTTAAGTC
GACATCGATAATCAACCTCTGGATTACAAAATTTGTGAAAGATTGACTGGTATTCTTAACTATGTTGCTC
CTTTTACGCTATGTGGATACGCTGCTTTAATGCCTTTGTATCATGCTATTGCTTCCCGTATGGCTTTCAT
TTTCTCCTCCTTGTATAAATCCTGGTTGCTGTCTCTTTATGAGGAGTTGTGGCCCGTTGTCAGGCAACGT
GGCGTGGTGTGCACTGTGTTTGCTGACGCAACCCCCACTGGTTGGGGCATTGCCACCACCTGTCAGCTCC
TTTCCGGGACTTTCGCTTTCCCCCTCCCTATTGCCACGGCGGAACTCATCGCCGCCTGCCTTGCCCGCTG
CTGGACAGGGGCTCGGCTGTTGGGCACTGACAATTCCGTGGTGTTGTCGGGGAAATCATCGTCCTTTCCT
TGGCTGCTCGCCTGTGTTGCCACCTGGATTCTGCGCGGGACGTCCTTCTGCTACGTCCCTTCGGCCCTCA
ATCCAGCGGACCTTCCTTCCCGCGGCCTGCTGCCGGCTCTGCGGCCTCTTCCGCGTCTTCGCCTTCGCCC
TCAGACGAGTCGGATCTCCCTTTGGGCCGCCTCCCCGCGTTTAAACGTCGACTTTAAGACCAATGACTTA
CAAGGCAGCTGTAGATCTTAGCCACTTTTTAAAAGAAAAGGGGGGACTGGAAGGGCTAATTCACTCCCAA
CGAAGACAAGATCTGCTTTTTGCTTGTACTGGGTCTCTCTGGTTAGACCAGATCTGAGCCTGGGAGCTCT
CTGGCTAACTAGGGAACCCACTGCTTAAGCCTCAATAAAGCTTGCCTTGAGTGCTTCAAGTAGTGTGTGC
CCGTCTGTTGTGTGACTCTGGTAACTAGAGATCCCTCAGACCCTTTTAGTCAGTGTGGAAAATCTCTAGC
AGTAGTAGTTCATGTCATCTTATTATTCAGTATTTATAACTTGCAAAGAAATGAATATCAGAGAGTGAGA
GGTGTACAAACTTGTTTATTGCAGCTTATAATGGTTACAAATAAAGCAATAGCATCACAAATTTCACAAA
TAAAGCATTTTTTTCACTGCATTCTAGTTGTGGTTTGTCCAAACTCATCAATGTATCTTAACTAGTTCAT
GTCTGGCTCTAGCTATCCCGCCCCTAACTCCGCCCATCCCGCCCCTAACTCCGCCCAGTTCCGCCCATTC
TCCGCCCCATGGCTGACTAATTTTTTTTATTTATGCAGAGGCCGAGGCCGCCTCGGCCTCTGAGCTATTC
CAGAAGTAGTGAGGAGGCTTTTTTGGAGGCCTAGGGACGTACCCAATTCGCCCTATAGTGAGTCGTATTA
CGCGCGCTCCCCGGGTACCGAGCTCGAATTCACTGGCCGTCGTTTTACAACGTCGTGACTGGGAAAACCC
TGGCGTTACCCAACTTAATCGCCTTGCAGCACATCCCCCTTTCGCCAGC
